>Addgene plasmid #48011 | pICH47841 | depositor full sequence | sequence record 69011 | Full Sequence
GTGGGGCCCACTGCATCCACCCCAGTACATTAAAAACGTCCGCAATGTGTTATTAAGTTGTCTAAGCGTC
AATTTGTTTACACCACAATATATCCTGCCACCAGCCAGCCAACAGCTCCCCGACCGGCAGCTCGGCACAA
AATCACCACTCGATACAGGCAGCCCATCAGTCAGATCAGGATCTCCTTTGCGACGCTCACCGGGCTGGTT
GCCCTCGCCGCTGGGCTGGCGGCCGTCTATGGCCCTGCAAACGCGCCAGAAACGCCGTCGAAGCCGTGTG
CGAGACACCGCGGCCGCCGGCGTTGTGGATACCTCGCGGAAAACTTGGCCCTCACTGACAGATGAGGGGC
GGACGTTGACACTTGAGGGGCCGACTCACCCGGCGCGGCGTTGACAGATGAGGGGCAGGCTCGATTTCGG
CCGGCGACGTGGAGCTGGCCAGCCTCGCAAATCGGCGAAAACGCCTGATTTTACGCGAGTTTCCCACAGA
TGATGTGGACAAGCCTGGGGATAAGTGCCCTGCGGTATTGACACTTGAGGGGCGCGACTACTGACAGATG
AGGGGCGCGATCCTTGACACTTGAGGGGCAGAGTGCTGACAGATGAGGGGCGCACCTATTGACATTTGAG
GGGCTGTCCACAGGCAGAAAATCCAGCATTTGCAAGGGTTTCCGCCCGTTTTTCGGCCACCGCTAACCTG
TCTTTTAACCTGCTTTTAAACCAATATTTATAAACCTTGTTTTTAACCAGGGCTGCGCCCTGTGCGCGTG
ACCGCGCACGCCGAAGGGGGGTGCCCCCCCTTCTCGAACCCTCCCGGCCCGCTAACGCGGGCCTCCCATC
CCCCCAGGGGCTGCGCCCCTCGGCCGCGAACGGCCTCACCCCAAAAATGGCAGCGCTGGCCAATTCGTGC
GCGGAACCCCTATTTGTTTATTTTTCTAAATACATTCAAATATGTATCCGCTCATGAGACAATAACCCTG
ATAAATGCTTCAATAATATTGAAAAAGGAAGAGTATGAGTATTCAACATTTCCGTGTCGCCCTTATTCCC
TTTTTTGCGGCATTTTGCCTTCCTGTTTTTGCTCACCCAGAAACGCTGGTGAAAGTAAAAGATGCTGAAG
ATCAGTTGGGTGCACGAGTGGGTTACATCGAACTGGATCTCAACAGCGGTAAGATCCTTGAGAGTTTTCG
CCCCGAAGAACGTTTTCCAATGATGAGCACTTTTAAAGTTCTGCTATGTGGCGCGGTATTATCCCGTATT
GACGCCGGGCAAGAGCAACTCGGTCGCCGCATACACTATTCTCAGAATGACTTGGTTGAGTACTCACCAG
TCACAGAAAAGCATCTTACGGATGGCATGACAGTAAGAGAATTATGCAGTGCTGCCATAACCATGAGTGA
TAACACTGCGGCCAACTTACTTCTGACAACGATCGGAGGACCGAAGGAGCTAACCGCTTTTTTGCACAAC
ATGGGGGATCATGTAACTCGCCTTGATCGTTGGGAACCGGAGCTGAATGAAGCCATACCAAACGACGAGC
GTGACACCACGATGCCTGTAGCAATGGCAACAACGTTGCGCAAACTATTAACTGGCGAACTACTTACTCT
AGCTTCCCGGCAACAATTAATAGACTGGATGGAGGCGGATAAAGTTGCAGGACCACTTCTGCGCTCGGCC
CTTCCGGCTGGCTGGTTTATTGCTGATAAATCTGGAGCCGGTGAGCGTGGTTCTCGCGGTATCATTGCAG
CACTGGGGCCAGATGGTAAGCCCTCCCGTATCGTAGTTATCTACACGACGGGGAGTCAGGCAACTATGGA
TGAACGAAATAGACAGATCGCTGAGATAGGTGCCTCACTGATTAAGCATTGGTAACTGTCAGACCAAGTT
TACTCATATATACTTTAGATTGATTTAAAACTTCATTTTTAATTTAAAAGGATCTAGGTGAAGATCCTTT
TTGATAATCTCATGACCAAAATCCCTTAACGTGAGTTTTCGTTCCACTGAGCGTCAGACCCCGTAGAAAA
GATCAAAGGATCTTCTTGAGATCCTTTTTTTCTGCGCGTAATCTGCTGCTTGCAAACAAAAAAACCACCG
CTACCAGCGGTGGTTTGTTTGCCGGATCAAGAGCTACCAACTCTTTTTCCGAAGGTAACTGGCTTCAGCA
GAGCGCAGATACCAAATACTGTCCTTCTAGTGTAGCCGTAGTTAGGCCACCACTTCAAGAACTCTGTAGC
ACCGCCTACATACCTCGCTCTGCTAATCCTGTTACCAGTGGCTGCTGCCAGTGGCGATAAGTCGTGTCTT
ACCGGGTTGGACTCAAGACGATAGTTACCGGATAAGGCGCAGCGGTCGGGCTGAACGGGGGGTTCGTGCA
CACAGCCCAGCTTGGAGCGAACGACCTACACCGAACTGAGATACCTACAGCGTGAGCTATGAGAAAGCGC
CACGCTTCCCGAAGGGAGAAAGGCGGACAGGTATCCGGTAAGCGGCAGGGTCGGAACAGGAGAGCGCACG
AGGGAGCTTCCAGGGGGAAACGCCTGGTATCTTTATAGTCCTGTCGGGTTTCGCCACCTCTGACTTGAGC
GTCGATTTTTGTGATGCTCGTCAGGGGGGCGGAGCCTATGGAAAAACGCCAGCAACGCGGCCTTTTTACG
GTTCCTGGCAGATCCTAGATGTGGCGCAACGATGCCGGCGACAAGCAGGAGCGCACCGACTTCTTCCGCA
TCAAGTGTTTTGGCTCTCAGGCCGAGGCCCACGGCAAGTATTTGGGCAAGGGGTCGCTGGTATTCGTGCA
GGGCAAGATTCGGAATACCAAGTACGAGAAGGACGGCCAGACGGTCTACGGGACCGACTTCATTGCCGAT
AAGGTGGATTATCTGGACACCAAGGCACCAGGCGGGTCAAATCAGGAATAAGGGCACATTGCCCCGGCGT
GAGTCGGGGCAATCCCGCAAGGAGGGTGAATGAATCGGACGTTTGACCGGAAGGCATACAGGCAAGAACT
GATCGACGCGGGGTTTTCCGCCGAGGATGCCGAAACCATCGCAAGCCGCACCGTCATGCGTGCGCCCCGC
GAAACCTTCCAGTCCGTCGGCTCGATGGTCCAGCAAGCTACGGCCAAGATCGAGCGCGACAGCGTGCAAC
TGGCTCCCCCTGCCCTGCCCGCGCCATCGGCCGCCGTGGAGCGTTCGCGTCGTCTTGAACAGGAGGCGGC
AGGTTTGGCGAAGTCGATGACCATCGACACGCGAGGAACTATGACGACCAAGAAGCGAAAAACCGCCGGC
GAGGACCTGGCAAAACAGGTCAGCGAGGCCAAGCAGGCCGCGTTGCTGAAACACACGAAGCAGCAGATCA
AGGAAATGCAGCTTTCCTTGTTCGATATTGCGCCGTGGCCGGACACGATGCGAGCGATGCCAAACGACAC
GGCCCGCTCTGCCCTGTTCACCACGCGCAACAAGAAAATCCCGCGCGAGGCGCTGCAAAACAAGGTCATT
TTCCACGTCAACAAGGACGTGAAGATCACCTACACCGGCGTCGAGCTGCGGGCCGACGATGACGAACTGG
TGTGGCAGCAGGTGTTGGAGTACGCGAAGCGCACCCCTATCGGCGAGCCGATCACCTTCACGTTCTACGA
GCTTTGCCAGGACCTGGGCTGGTCGATCAATGGCCGGTATTACACGAAGGCCGAGGAATGCCTGTCGCGC
CTACAGGCGACGGCGATGGGCTTCACGTCCGACCGCGTTGGGCACCTGGAATCGGTGTCGCTGCTGCACC
GCTTCCGCGTCCTGGACCGTGGCAAGAAAACGTCCCGTTGCCAGGTCCTGATCGACGAGGAAATCGTCGT
GCTGTTTGCTGGCGACCACTACACGAAATTCATATGGGAGAAGTACCGCAAGCTGTCGCCGACGGCCCGA
CGGATGTTCGACTATTTCAGCTCGCACCGGGAGCCGTACCCGCTCAAGCTGGAAACCTTCCGCCTCATGT
GCGGATCGGATTCCACCCGCGTGAAGAAGTGGCGCGAGCAGGTCGGCGAAGCCTGCGAAGAGTTGCGAGG
CAGCGGCCTGGTGGAACACGCCTGGGTCAATGATGACCTGGTGCATTGCAAACGCTAGGGCCTTGTGGGG
TCAGTTCCGGCTGGGGGTTCAGCAGCCAGCGCCTGATCTGGGGAACCCTGTGGTTGGCATGCACATACAA
ATGGACGAACGGATAAACCTTTTCACGCCCTTTTAAATATCCGATTATTCTAATAAACGCTCTTTTCTCT
TAGGTTTACCCGCCAATATATCCTGTCAAACACTGATAGTTTAAACCACTTCGTGCAGAAGACAACACAG
GAGTGAGACCGTCACAGCTTGTCTGTAAGCGGATGCCGGGAGCAGACAAGCCCGTCAGGGCGCGTCAGCG
GGTGTTGGCGGGTGTCGGGGCTGGCTTAACTATGCGGCATCAGAGCAGATTGTACTGAGAGTGCACCATA
TGCGGTGTGAAATACCGCACAGATGCGTAAGGAGAAAATACCGCATCAGGCGCCATTCGCCATTCAGGCT
GCGCAACTGTTGGGAAGGGCGATCGGTGCGGGCCTCTTCGCTATTACGCCAGCTGGCGAAAGGGGGATGT
GCTGCAAGGCGATTAAGTTGGGTAACGCCAGGGTTTTCCCAGTCACGACGTTGTAAAACGACGGCCAGTG
AATTCGAGCTCGGTACCCGGGGATCCTCTAGAGTCGACCTGCAGGCATGCAAGCTTGGCGTAATCATGGT
CATAGCTGTTTCCTGTGTGAAATTGTTATCCGCTCACAATTCCACACAACATACGAGCCGGAAGCATAAA
GTGTAAAGCCTGGGGTGCCTAATGAGTGAGCTAACTCACATTAATTGCGTTGCGCTCACTGCCCGCTTTC
CAGTCGGCAAACCTGTCGTGCCAGCTGCGGTCTCACGCTGCATGCGAATTCTCTGTTGTCTTCACAGA
Features (pLannotate 1.2.2; 15 found; start..end, strand, type, name):
     76..100     -  misc_feature   LB T-DNA repeat: left border repeat from nopaline C58 T-DNA
    192..823     +  rep_origin     oriV: incP origin of replication
    910..1014    +  promoter       AmpR promoter: bla
   1015..1875    +  CDS            AmpR: β-lactamase; bla; confers resistance to ampicillin, carbenicillin, and related antibiotics
   2046..2634    +  rep_origin     ori: high-copy-number ColE1/pMB1/pBR322/pUC origin of replication
   2970..4115    +  CDS            trfA: TRFA_ECOLX - Experimental evidence at protein level: Swiss-Prot protein existence level 1. Also involved in plasmid copy number control, promoting intermolecular coupling of protein bound iterons at oriV, which inhibits replication initiation. From Escherichia coli.
   4142..4162    +  CDS            TetR (fragment): tetracycline resistance regulatory protein; tetR
   4274..4298    -  misc_feature   RB T-DNA repeat: right border repeat from nopaline C58 T-DNA
   4431..4530    +  misc_feature   bom (fragment): basis of mobility region from pBR322
   4536..4693    -  CDS            lacZα (fragment): LacZα fragment of β-galactosidase; lacZ fragment
   4690..4746    +  misc_feature   MCS: pUC18/19 multiple cloning site
   4783..4799    -  protein_bind   lac operator: The lac repressor binds to the lac operator to inhibit transcription in E. coli. This inhibition can be relieved by adding lactose or isopropyl-β-D-thiogalactopyranoside (IPTG). lac repressor encoded by lacI
   4807..4837    -  promoter       lac promoter: promoter for the E. coli lac operon
   4852..4873    -  protein_bind   CAP binding site: CAP binding activates transcription in the presence of cAMP. E. coli catabolite activator protein
   4886..4928    -  CDS            lacI (fragment): lac repressor; lacI; The lac repressor binds to the lac operator to inhibit transcription in E. coli. This inhibition can be relieved by adding lactose or isopropyl-β-D-thiogalactopyranoside (IPTG).
