[The description below was written by a language model from this plasmid's Addgene catalogue record and pLannotate feature annotations shown in this document.]
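Description:
pICH47841 is an empty level 1 acceptor vector from a modular cloning (MoClo) system for standardized assembly of multigene constructs. Its backbone is a self-made derivative of pBIN19 and pUC19. It also serves as a binary vector: according to the depositor it replicates in both E. coli and Agrobacterium and can deliver T-DNA to plant cells. The feature table fits this dual-host design. A high-copy ColE1/pUC-type origin supports propagation in E. coli, while the incP oriV together with the trfA replication initiator gene provides broad-host-range replication of the kind needed in Agrobacterium. Selection in bacteria relies on ampicillin/carbenicillin resistance from β-lactamase expressed from its own bla promoter. Short annotated fragments of tetR, lacI and the pBR322 bom region appear to be remnants of the parental plasmids rather than functional parts.

On the circular map, the nopaline C58-type right and left T-DNA border repeats flank the cloning region. That region holds a lacZα cassette consisting of a CAP binding site, lac promoter, lac operator, lacZα fragment and the pUC18/19 multiple cloning site. No insert is present, and lacZα is the listed selectable marker. Replacing this cassette with an assembled transcription unit should therefore allow blue/white screening for recombinant clones. The record does not annotate the type IIS restriction sites or fusion overhangs that define this vector's position in the assembly scheme. No plant selectable marker is annotated within the T-DNA either. The catalogue gives the backbone as 4,356 bp, whereas the deposited full sequence is 4,968 nt; the record does not explain the difference.

Typical use is as a destination for assembling single transcription units, either for transfer into higher-level multigene constructs or for direct Agrobacterium-mediated delivery to plants.
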