Addgene plasmid #48011: pICH47841
Purpose: (Empty Backbone)
Depositing lab: Sylvestre Marillonnet. Depositing organization: Leibniz Institute of Plant Biochemistry (IPB). Publication: A modular cloning system for standardized assembly of multigene constructs. Weber E, Engler C, Gruetzner R, Werner S, Marillonnet S. PLoS One. 2011 Feb 18;6(2):e16765. doi: 10.1371/journal.pone.0016765. PubMed 21364738.
Backbone
  Vector backbone: derived from pBIN19 and pUC19
  Backbone manufacturer: self-made
  Backbone size (bp): 4356
  Vector type: Unspecified
  Selectable markers: LacZ alpha
Growth in bacteria
  Bacterial resistance: Ampicillin, 100 μg/mL
  Growth temperature: 37°C
  Growth strain: DH10B
  Copy number: High Copy
Gene/Insert
  Gene/Insert name: None
Terms and licenses: Academic/Nonprofit Terms; Industry Terms: Not Available to Industry
Depositor comments: level 1 cloning vector, replicates in E.coli and Agrobacterium, binary vector for Agrobacterium T-DNA delivery to plant cells
How to cite: pICH47841 was a gift from Sylvestre Marillonnet (Addgene plasmid # 48011 ; http://n2t.net/addgene:48011 ; RRID:Addgene_48011)
