>Addgene plasmid #48011 | pICH47841 | addgene partial sequence | sequence record 74325 | RB-F1 5'-ggataaaccttttcacgccc-3'
TTCTAATAAACGCTCTTTTCTCTTAGGTTTACCCGCCAATATATCCTGTCAAACACTGATAGTTTAAACC
ACTTCGTGCAGAAGACAACACAGGAGTGAGACCGTCACAGCTTGTCTGTAAGCGGATGCCGGGAGCAGAC
AAGCCCGTCAGGGCGCGTCAGCGGGTGTTGGCGGGTGTCGGGGCTGGCTTAACTATGCGGCATCAGAGCA
GATTGTACTGAGAGTGCACCATATGCGGTGTGAAATACCGCACAGATGCGTAAGGAGAAAATACCGCATC
AGGCGCCATTCGCCATTCAGGCTGCGCAACTGTTGGGAAGGGCGATCGGTGCGGGCCTCTTCGCTATTAC
GCCAGCTGGCGAAAGGGGGATGTGCTGCAAGGCGATTAAGTTGGGTAACGCCAGGGTTTTCCCAGTCACG
ACGTTGTAAAACGACGGCCAGTGAATTCGAGCTCGGTACCCGGGGATCCTCTAGAGTCGACCTGCAGGCA
TGCAAGCTTGGCGTAATCATGGTCATAGCTGTTTCCTGTGTGAAATTGTTATCCGCTCACAATTCCACAC
AACATACGAGCCGGAAGCATAAAGTGTAAAGCCTGGGGTGCCTAATGAGTGAGCTAACTCACATTAATTG
CGTTGCGCTCACTGCCCGCTTTCCAGTCGGGAAACCTGTCGTGCCAGCTGCGGTCTCACGCTGCATGCGA
ATTCTCTGTTGTCTTCACAGAGTGGGGCCCACTGCATCCACCCCAGTACATTAAAAACGTCCGCAATGTG
TTATTAAGTTGTCTAAGCGTCAATTTGTTTACACCACAATATATCCTGCCACCAGCCAGCCAACAGCTCC
CCGACCGGCAGCTCGGCACAAAATCACCACTCGATACAGGCAGCCCATCAGTCAGATCAGGATCTCCTTT
GCGACGCTCACCGGGCTGGTTGCCCTCGCCGCTGGGCTGGCGGCCGTCTATGGCCCTGCAAACGCGCCAG
AAACGCCGTCGAAGCC
